>Addgene plasmid #119043 | pBAD-MTX_Snifit | depositor full sequence | sequence record 225099 | pBAD-MTX_Snifit sequence 5768 bps
CTCCCGCCATTCAGAGAAGAAACCAATTGTCCATATTGCATCAGACATTGCCGTCACTGCGTCTTTTACT
GGCTCTTCTCGCTAACCAAACCGGTAACCCCGCTTATTAAAAGCATTCTGTAACAAAGCGGGACCAAAGC
CATGACAAAAACGCGTAACAAAAGTGTCTATAATCACGGCAGAAAAGTCCACATTGATTATTTGCACGGC
GTCACACTTTGCTATGCCATAGCATTTTTATCCATAAGATTAGCGGATCCTACCTGACGCTTTTTATCGC
AACTCTCTACTGTTTCTCCATACCCGTTTTTTGGGCTAACAGGAGGAATTAACCATGGCAAGCTGGAGCC
ACCCGCAGTTCGAAAAGGGTGCAGATGACGACGACAAGGTACCGCATATGGATAAAGACTGCGAAATGAA
ACGCACTACCCTGGACAGCCCGCTGGGTAAACTGGAACTGAGCGGTTGCGAGCAGGGCCTGCACGAAATC
ATTTTCCTGGGCAAAGGTACGAGCGCTGCGGATGCGGTCGAAGTACCGGCTCCGGCTGCGGTTCTGGGTG
GCCCGGAGCCGCTGATGCAGGCTACCGCATGGCTGAACGCATATTTTCACCAGCCAGAGGCGATTGAAGA
GTTCCCTGTACCGGCCCTGCATCACCCGGTATTTCAGCAGGAATCCTTTACCCGTCAGGTACTGTGGAAA
CTGCTGAAAGTAGTGAAATTCGGCGAGGTGATCTCCTATTCCCATCTGGCGGCGCTGGCTGGCAACCCAG
CGGCAACTGCGGCGGTGAAAACCGCTCTGTCTGGTAATCCGGTGCCAATTCTGATCCCGTGCCACCGTGT
GGTTCAGGGCGACCTGGACGTAGGTGGCTACGAAGGCGGCCTGGCTGTGAAAGAATGGCTGCTGGCGCAC
GAAGGTCACCGTCTGGGTAAACCAGGCCTGGGCGAATTCCCTCCTCCTCCGCCACCGCCACCACCGCCGC
CGCCGCCACCACCACCTCCTCCGCCTCCTCCACCACCACCGCCACCGCCTCCACCACCTGGCGGCCGCAT
GGACAAGGATTGTGAAATGAAACGCACCACACTGGACAGCCCTTTGGGGAAGCTGGAGCTGTCTGGTTGT
GAGCAGGGTCTGCACAAAATAATTTTTCTGGGCAAGGGGACGTCTGCAGCTGATGCCGTGGAGGTCCCAG
CCCCCGCTGCGGTTCTCGGAGGTCCGGAGCCCCTGATACAGGCTACAGCCTGGCTGAATGCCTATTTCCA
CCAGCCCGAGGCTATCGAAGAGTTCCCCGTGCCGGCTCTTCACCATCCCGTTTTCCAGCAAGAGTCGTTC
ACCAGACAGGTGTTATGGAAGCTGCTGAAGGTTGTGAAATTCGGAGAAGTGATTTCTGAGTCACACTTAG
CAGCCCTGGTAGGCAACCCCGCAGCCACGGCAGCAGTGAATACGGCACTGGATGGCAATCCTGTCCCTAT
CCTGATCCCGTGCCACAGAGTGGTCCAGGGGGATTCGGATGTGGGGCCGTACCTTGGTGGACTGGCCGTG
AAGGAATGGCTTCTGGCCCATGAAGGCCACCGGTTGGGGAAGCCAGGCTTGGGACTCGAGATGATCAGTC
TGATTGCGGCGTTAGCGGTAGATCGCGTTATCGGCATGGAAAACGCCATGCCGTGGAACCTGCCTGCCGA
TCTCGCCTGGTTTAAACGCAACACCTTAAATAAACCCGTGATTATGGGCCTCCAAACCTGGGAATCAATC
GGTCGTCCGTTGCCAGGACGCAAAAATATTATCCTCAGCAGTCAACCGGGTACGGACGATCGCGTAACGT
GGGTGAAGTCGGTGGATGAAGCCATCGCGGCGTGTGGTGACGTACCAGAAATCATGGTGATTGGCGGCGG
TCGCGTTTATGAACAGTTCTTGCCAAAAGCGCAAAAACTGTATCTGACGCATATCGACGCAGAAGTGGAA
GGCGACACCCATTTCCCGGATTACGAGCCGGATGACTGGGAATCGGTATTCAGCGAATTCCACGATGCTG
ATGCGCAGAACTCTCACAGCTATTGCTTTGAGATTCTGGAGCGGCGGGGAGCTCCGGGCTTCTCCTCAAT
TTCCGCTCATCACCACCATCATCACCATCACCACCACTAACTCGAGAGCTTGGCTGTTTTGGCGGATGAG
AGAAGATTTTCAGCCTGATACAGATTAAATCAGAACGCAGAAGCGGTCTGATAAAACAGAATTTGCCTGG
CGGCAGTAGCGCGGTGGTCCCACCTGACCCCATGCCGAACTCAGAAGTGAAACGCCGTAGCGCCGATGGT
AGTGTGGGGTCTCCCCATGCGAGAGTAGGGAACTGCCAGGCATCAAATAAAACGAAAGGCTCAGTCGAAA
GACTGGGCCTTTCGTTTTATCTGTTGTTTGTCGGTGAACGCTCTCCTGAGTAGGACAAATCCGCCGGGAG
CGGATTTGAACGTTGCGAAGCAACGGCCCGGAGGGTGGCGGGCAGGACGCCCGCCATAAACTGCCAGGCA
TCAAATTAAGCAGAAGGCCATCCTGACGGATGGCCTTTTTGCGTTTCTACAAACTCTTTTTGTTTATTTT
TCTAAATACATTCAAATATGTATCCGCTCATGAGACAATAACCCTGATAAATGCTTCAATAATATTGAAA
AAGGAAGAGTATGAGTATTCAACATTTCCGTGTCGCCCTTATTCCCTTTTTTGCGGCATTTTGCCTTCCT
GTTTTTGCTCACCCAGAAACGCTGGTGAAAGTAAAAGATGCTGAAGATCAGTTGGGTGCACGAGTGGGTT
ACATCGAACTGGATCTCAACAGCGGTAAGATCCTTGAGAGTTTTCGCCCCGAAGAACGTTTTCCAATGAT
GAGCACTTTTAAAGTTCTGCTATGTGGCGCGGTATTATCCCGTGTTGACGCCGGGCAAGAGCAACTCGGT
CGCCGCATACACTATTCTCAGAATGACTTGGTTGAGTACTCACCAGTCACAGAAAAGCATCTTACGGATG
GCATGACAGTAAGAGAATTATGCAGTGCTGCCATAACCATGAGTGATAACACTGCGGCCAACTTACTTCT
GACAACGATCGGAGGACCGAAGGAGCTAACCGCTTTTTTGCACAACATGGGGGATCATGTAACTCGCCTT
GATCGTTGGGAACCGGAGCTGAATGAAGCCATACCAAACGACGAGCGTGACACCACGATGCCTGTAGCAA
TGGCAACAACGTTGCGCAAACTATTAACTGGCGAACTACTTACTCTAGCTTCCCGGCAACAATTAATAGA
CTGGATGGAGGCGGATAAAGTTGCAGGACCACTTCTGCGCTCGGCCCTTCCGGCTGGCTGGTTTATTGCT
GATAAATCTGGAGCCGGTGAGCGTGGGTCTCGCGGTATCATTGCAGCACTGGGGCCAGATGGTAAGCCCT
CCCGTATCGTAGTTATCTACACGACGGGGAGTCAGGCAACTATGGATGAACGAAATAGACAGATCGCTGA
GATAGGTGCCTCACTGATTAAGCATTGGTAACTGTCAGACCAAGTTTACTCATATATACTTTAGATTGAT
TTAAAACTTCATTTTTAATTTAAAAGGATCTAGGTGAAGATCCTTTTTGATAATCTCATGACCAAAATCC
CTTAACGTGAGTTTTCGTTCCACTGAGCGTCAGACCCCGTAGAAAAGATCAAAGGATCTTCTTGAGATCC
TTTTTTTCTGCGCGTAATCTGCTGCTTGCAAACAAAAAAACCACCGCTACCAGCGGTGGTTTGTTTGCCG
GATCAAGAGCTACCAACTCTTTTTCCGAAGGTAACTGGCTTCAGCAGAGCGCAGATACCAAATACTGTCC
TTCTAGTGTAGCCGTAGTTAGGCCACCACTTCAAGAACTCTGTAGCACCGCCTACATACCTCGCTCTGCT
AATCCTGTTACCAGTGGCTGCTGCCAGTGGCGATAAGTCGTGTCTTACCGGGTTGGACTCAAGACGATAG
TTACCGGATAAGGCGCAGCGGTCGGGCTGAACGGGGGGTTCGTGCACACAGCCCAGCTTGGAGCGAACGA
CCTACACCGAACTGAGATACCTACAGCGTGAGCTATGAGAAAGCGCCACGCTTCCCGAAGGGAGAAAGGC
GGACAGGTATCCGGTAAGCGGCAGGGTCGGAACAGGAGAGCGCACGAGGGAGCTTCCAGGGGGAAACGCC
TGGTATCTTTATAGTCCTGTCGGGTTTCGCCACCTCTGACTTGAGCGTCGATTTTTGTGATGCTCGTCAG
GGGGGCGGAGCCTATGGAAAAACGCCAGCAACGCGGCCTTTTTACGGTTCCTGGCCTTTTGCTGGCCTTT
TGCTCACATGTTCTTTCCTGCGTTATCCCCTGATTCTGTGGATAACCGTATTACCGCCTTTGAGTGAGCT
GATACCGCTCGCCGCAGCCGAACGACCGAGCGCAGCGAGTCAGTGAGCGAGGAAGCGGAAGAGCGCCTGA
TGCGGTATTTTCTCCTTACGCATCTGTGCGGTATTTCACACCGCATATGGTGCACTCTCAGTACAATCTG
CTCTGATGCCGCATAGTTAAGCCAGTATACACTCCGCTATCGCTACGTGACTGGGTCATGGCTGCGCCCC
GACACCCGCCAACACCCGCTGACGCGCCCTGACGGGCTTGTCTGCTCCCGGCATCCGCTTACAGACAAGC
TGTGACCGTCTCCGGGAGCTGCATGTGTCAGAGGTTTTCACCGTCATCACCGAAACGCGCGAGGCAGCAG
ATCAATTCGCGCGCGAAGGCGAAGCGGCATGCATAATGTGCCTGTCAAATGGACGAAGCAGGGATTCTGC
AAACCCTATGCTACTCCGTCAAGCCGTCAATTGTCTGATTCGTTACCAATTATGACAACTTGACGGCTAC
ATCATTCACTTTTTCTTCACAACCGGCACGGAACTCGCTCGGGCTGGCCCCGGTGCATTTTTTAAATACC
CGCGAGAAATAGAGTTGATCGTCAAAACCAACATTGCGACCGACGGTGGCGATAGGCATCCGGGTGGTGC
TCAAAAGCAGCTTCGCCTGGCTGATACGTTGGTCCTCGCGCCAGCTTAAGACGCTAATCCCTAACTGCTG
GCGGAAAAGATGTGACAGACGCGACGGCGACAAGCAAACATGCTGTGCGACGCTGGCGATATCAAAATTG
CTGTCTGCCAGGTGATCGCTGATGTACTGACAAGCCTCGCGTACCCGATTATCCATCGGTGGATGGAGCG
ACTCGTTAATCGCTTCCATGCGCCGCAGTAACAATTGCTCAAGCAGATTTATCGCCAGCAGCTCCGAATA
GCGCCCTTCCCCTTGCCCGGCGTTAATGATTTGCCCAAACAGGTCGCTGAAATGCGGCTGGTGCGCTTCA
TCCGGGCGAAAGAACCCCGTATTGGCAAATATTGACGGCCAGTTAAGCCATTCATGCCAGTAGGCGCGCG
GACGAAAGTAAACCCACTGGTGATACCATTCGCGAGCCTCCGGATGACGACCGTAGTGATGAATCTCTCC
TGGCGGGAACAGCAAAATATCACCCGGTCGGCAAACAAATTCTCGTCCCTGATTTTTCACCACCCCCTGA
CCGCGAATGGTGAGATTGAGAATATAACCTTTCATTCCCAGCGGTCGGTCGATAAAAAAATCGAGATAAC
CGTTGGCCTCAATCGGCGTTAAACCCGCCACCAGATGGGCATTAAACGAGTATCCCGGCAGCAGGGGATC
ATTTTGCGCTTCAGCCATACTTTTCATA
Features (pLannotate 1.2.2; 14 found; start..end, strand, type, name):
     17..301     +  promoter       araBAD promoter: araBAD; promoter of the L-arabinose operon of E. coli; the araC regulatory gene is transcribed in the opposite direction (Guzman et al., 1995)
    344..367     +  CDS            Strep-Tag II: peptide that binds Strep-Tactin®, an engineered form of streptavidin
    398..943     +  CDS            MGMT (fragment): MGMT_HUMAN - Experimental evidence at protein level: Swiss-Prot protein existence level 1. Involved in the cellular defense against the biological effects of O6-methylguanine (O6-MeG) and O4-methylthymine (O4-MeT) in DNA. Repairs the methylated nucleobase in DNA by stoichiometrically transferring the methyl group to a cysteine residue in the enzyme. This is a suicide reaction: the enzyme is irreversibly inactivated. From Homo sapiens (Human).
   1049..1594    +  CDS            MGMT (fragment): MGMT_HUMAN - Experimental evidence at protein level: Swiss-Prot protein existence level 1. Involved in the cellular defense against the biological effects of O6-methylguanine (O6-MeG) and O4-methylthymine (O4-MeT) in DNA. Repairs the methylated nucleobase in DNA by stoichiometrically transferring the methyl group to a cysteine residue in the enzyme. This is a suicide reaction: the enzyme is irreversibly inactivated. From Homo sapiens (Human).
   1601..2077    +  CDS            ecDHFR: E. coli dihydrofolate reductase; folA
   2235..2350    +  ncRNA          5S rRNA: Accession: RF00001 - 5S ribosomal RNA
   2354..2440    +  terminator     rrnB T1 terminator: Escherichia coli rrnB; transcription terminator T1 from the E. coli rrnB gene
   2532..2559    +  terminator     rrnB T2 terminator: transcription terminator T2 from the E. coli rrnB gene
   2579..2670    +  promoter       AmpR promoter: bla
   2671..3531    +  CDS            AmpR: β-lactamase; bla; confers resistance to ampicillin, carbenicillin, and related antibiotics
   3702..4290    +  rep_origin     ori: high-copy-number ColE1/pMB1/pBR322/pUC origin of replication
   4476..4616    -  misc_feature   bom: basis of mobility region from pBR322
   4718..4758    -  CDS            rop (fragment): Rop protein, which maintains plasmids at low copy number; rop
   4880..5758    -  CDS            araC: L-arabinose regulatory protein; araC
