>Addgene plasmid #119043 | pBAD-MTX_Snifit | addgene full sequence | sequence record 229498 | Addgene NGS Result
AAGAAACCAATTGTCCATATTGCATCAGACATTGCCGTCACTGCGTCTTTTACTGGCTCTTCTCGCTAAC
CAAACCGGTAACCCCGCTTATTAAAAGCATTCTGTAACAAAGCGGGACCAAAGCCATGACAAAAACGCGT
AACAAAAGTGTCTATAATCACGGCAGAAAAGTCCACATTGATTATTTGCACGGCGTCACACTTTGCTATG
CCATAGCATTTTTATCCATAAGATTAGCGGATCCTACCTGACGCTTTTTATCGCAACTCTCTACTGTTTC
TCCATACCCGTTTTTTGGGCTAACAGGAGGAATTAACCATGGCAAGCTGGAGCCACCCGCAGTTCGAAAA
GGGTGCAGATGACGACGACAAGGTACCGCATATGGATAAAGACTGCGAAATGAAACGCACTACCCTGGAC
AGCCCGCTGGGTAAACTGGAACTGAGCGGTTGCGAGCAGGGCCTGCACGAAATCATTTTCCTGGGCAAAG
GTACGAGCGCTGCGGATGCGGTCGAAGTACCGGCTCCGGCTGCGGTTCTGGGTGGCCCGGAGCCGCTGAT
GCAGGCTACCGCATGGCTGAACGCATATTTTCACCAGCCAGAGGCGATTGAAGAGTTCCCTGTACCGGCC
CTGCATCACCCGGTATTTCAGCAGGAATCCTTTACCCGTCAGGTACTGTGGAAACTGCTGAAAGTAGTGA
AATTCGGCGAGGTGATCTCCTATTCCCATCTGGCGGCGCTGGCTGGCAACCCAGCGGCAACTGCGGCGGT
GAAAACCGCTCTGTCTGGTAATCCGGTGCCAATTCTGATCCCGTGCCACCGTGTGGTTCAGGGCGACCTG
GACGTAGGTGGCTACGAAGGCGGCCTGGCTGTGAAAGAATGGCTGCTGGCGCACGAAGGTCACCGTCTGG
GTAAACCAGGCCTGGGCGAATTCCCTCCTCCTCCGCCACCGCCACCACCGCCGCCGCCGCCACCACCACC
TCCTCCGCCTCCTCCACCACCACCGCCACCGCCTCCACCACCTGGCGGCCGCATGGACAAGGATTGTGAA
ATGAAACGCACCACACTGGACAGCCCTTTGGGGAAGCTGGAGCTGTCTGGTTGTGAGCAGGGTCTGCACA
AAATAATTTTTCTGGGCAAGGGGACGTCTGCAGCTGATGCCGTGGAGGTCCCAGCCCCCGCTGCGGTTCT
CGGAGGTCCGGAGCCCCTGATACAGGCTACAGCCTGGCTGAATGCCTATTTCCACCAGCCCGAGGCTATC
GAAGAGTTCCCCGTGCCGGCTCTTCACCATCCCGTTTTCCAGCAAGAGTCGTTCACCAGACAGGTGTTAT
GGAAGCTGCTGAAGGTTGTGAAATTCGGAGAAGTGATTTCTGAGTCACACTTAGCAGCCCTGGTAGGCAA
CCCCGCAGCCACGGCAGCAGTGAATACGGCACTGGATGGCAATCCTGTCCCTATCCTGATCCCGTGCCAC
AGAGTGGTCCAGGGGGATTCGGATGTGGGGCCGTACCTTGGTGGACTGGCCGTGAAGGAATGGCTTCTGG
CCCATGAAGGCCACCGGTTGGGGAAGCCAGGCTTGGGACTCGAGATGATCAGTCTGATTGCGGCGTTAGC
GGTAGATCGCGTTATCGGCATGGAAAACGCCATGCCGTGGAACCTGCCTGCCGATCTCGCCTGGTTTAAA
CGCAACACCTTAAATAAACCCGTGATTATGGGCCTCCAAACCTGGGAATCAATCGGTCGTCCGTTGCCAG
GACGCAAAAATATTATCCTCAGCAGTCAACCGGGTACGGACGATCGCGTAACGTGGGTGAAGTCGGTGGA
TGAAGCCATCGCGGCGTGTGGTGACGTACCAGAAATCATGGTGATTGGCGGCGGTCGCGTTTATGAACAG
TTCTTGCCAAAAGCGCAAAAACTGTATCTGACGCATATCGACGCAGAAGTGGAAGGCGACACCCATTTCC
CGGATTACGAGCCGGATGACTGGGAATCGGTATTCAGCGAATTCCACGATGCTGATGCGCAGAACTCTCA
CAGCTATTGCTTTGAGATTCTGGAGCGGCGGGGAGCTCCGGGCTTCTCCTCAATTTCCGCTCATCACCAC
CATCATCACCATCACCACCACTAACTCGAGAGCTTGGCTGTTTTGGCGGATGAGAGAAGATTTTCAGCCT
GATACAGATTAAATCAGAACGCAGAAGCGGTCTGATAAAACAGAATTTGCCTGGCGGCAGTAGCGCGGTG
GTCCCACCTGACCCCATGCCGAACTCAGAAGTGAAACGCCGTAGCGCCGATGGTAGTGTGGGGTCTCCCC
ATGCGAGAGTAGGGAACTGCCAGGCATCAAATAAAACGAAAGGCTCAGTCGAAAGACTGGGCCTTTCGTT
TTATCTGTTGTTTGTCGGTGAACGCTCTCCTGAGTAGGACAAATCCGCCGGGAGCGGATTTGAACGTTGC
GAAGCAACGGCCCGGAGGGTGGCGGGCAGGACGCCCGCCATAAACTGCCAGGCATCAAATTAAGCAGAAG
GCCATCCTGACGGATGGCCTTTTTGCGTTTCTACAAACTCTTTTGTTTATTTTTCTAAATACATTCAAAT
ATGTATCCGCTCATGAGACAATAACCCTGATAAATGCTTCAATAATATTGAAAAAGGAAGAGTATGAGTA
TTCAACATTTCCGTGTCGCCCTTATTCCCTTTTTTGCGGCATTTTGCCTTCCTGTTTTTGCTCACCCAGA
AACGCTGGTGAAAGTAAAAGATGCTGAAGATCAGTTGGGTGCACGAGTGGGTTACATCGAACTGGATCTC
AACAGCGGTAAGATCCTTGAGAGTTTTCGCCCCGAAGAACGTTTTCCAATGATGAGCACTTTTAAAGTTC
TGCTATGTGGCGCGGTATTATCCCGTGTTGACGCCGGGCAAGAGCAACTCGGTCGCCGCATACACTATTC
TCAGAATGACTTGGTTGAGTACTCACCAGTCACAGAAAAGCATCTTACGGATGGCATGACAGTAAGAGAA
TTATGCAGTGCTGCCATAACCATGAGTGATAACACTGCGGCCAACTTACTTCTGACAACGATCGGAGGAC
CGAAGGAGCTAACCGCTTTTTTGCACAACATGGGGGATCATGTAACTCGCCTTGATCGTTGGGAACCGGA
GCTGAATGAAGCCATACCAAACGACGAGCGTGACACCACGATGCCTGTAGCAATGGCAACAACGTTGCGC
AAACTATTAACTGGCGAACTACTTACTCTAGCTTCCCGGCAACAATTAATAGACTGGATGGAGGCGGATA
AAGTTGCAGGACCACTTCTGCGCTCGGCCCTTCCGGCTGGCTGGTTTATTGCTGATAAATCTGGAGCCGG
TGAGCGTGGGTCTCGCGGTATCATTGCAGCACTGGGGCCAGATGGTAAGCCCTCCCGTATCGTAGTTATC
TACACGACGGGGAGTCAGGCAACTATGGATGAACGAAATAGACAGATCGCTGAGATAGGTGCCTCACTGA
TTAAGCATTGGTAACTGTCAGACCAAGTTTACTCATATATACTTTAGATTGATTTAAAACTTCATTTTTA
ATTTAAAAGGATCTAGGTGAAGATCCTTTTTGATAATCTCATGACCAAAATCCCTTAACGTGAGTTTTCG
TTCCACTGAGCGTCAGACCCCGTAGAAAAGATCAAAGGATCTTCTTGAGATCCTTTTTTTCTGCGCGTAA
TCTGCTGCTTGCAAACAAAAAAACCACCGCTACCAGCGGTGGTTTGTTTGCCGGATCAAGAGCTACCAAC
TCTTTTTCCGAAGGTAACTGGCTTCAGCAGAGCGCAGATACCAAATACTGTCCTTCTAGTGTAGCCGTAG
TTAGGCCACCACTTCAAGAACTCTGTAGCACCGCCTACATACCTCGCTCTGCTAATCCTGTTACCAGTGG
CTGCTGCCAGTGGCGATAAGTCGTGTCTTACCGGGTTGGACTCAAGACGATAGTTACCGGATAAGGCGCA
GCGGTCGGGCTGAACGGGGGGTTCGTGCACACAGCCCAGCTTGGAGCGAACGACCTACACCGAACTGAGA
TACCTACAGCGTGAGCTATGAGAAAGCGCCACGCTTCCCGAAGGGAGAAAGGCGGACAGGTATCCGGTAA
GCGGCAGGGTCGGAACAGGAGAGCGCACGAGGGAGCTTCCAGGGGGAAACGCCTGGTATCTTTATAGTCC
TGTCGGGTTTCGCCACCTCTGACTTGAGCGTCGATTTTTGTGATGCTCGTCAGGGGGGCGGAGCCTATGG
AAAAACGCCAGCAACGCGGCCTTTTTACGGTTCCTGGCCTTTTGCTGGCCTTTTGCTCACATGTTCTTTC
CTGCGTTATCCCCTGATTCTGTGGATAACCGTATTACCGCCTTTGAGTGAGCTGATACCGCTCGCCGCAG
CCGAACGACCGAGCGCAGCGAGTCAGTGAGCGAGGAAGCGGAAGAGCGCCTGATGCGGTATTTTCTCCTT
ACGCATCTGTGCGGTATTTCACACCGCATATGGTGCACTCTCAGTACAATCTGCTCTGATGCCGCATAGT
TAAGCCAGTATACACTCCGCTATCGCTACGTGACTGGGTCATGGCTGCGCCCCGACACCCGCCAACACCC
GCTGACGCGCCCTGACGGGCTTGTCTGCTCCCGGCATCCGCTTACAGACAAGCTGTGACCGTCTCCGGGA
GCTGCATGTGTCAGAGGTTTTCACCGTCATCACCGAAACGCGCGAGGCAGCAGATCAATTCGCGCGCGAA
GGCGAAGCGGCATGCATAATGTGCCTGTCAAATGGACGAAGCAGGGATTCTGCAAACCCTATGCTACTCC
GTCAAGCCGTCAATTGTCTGATTCGTTACCAATTATGACAACTTGACGGCTACATCATTCACTTTTTCTT
CACAACCGGCACGGAACTCGCTCGGGCTGGCCCCGGTGCATTTTTTAAATACCCGCGAGAAATAGAGTTG
ATCGTCAAAACCAACATTGCGACCGACGGTGGCGATAGGCATCCGGGTGGTGCTCAAAAGCAGCTTCGCC
TGGCTGATACGTTGGTCCTCGCGCCAGCTTAAGACGCTAATCCCTAACTGCTGGCGGAAAAGATGTGACA
GACGCGACGGCGACAAGCAAACATGCTGTGCGACGCTGGCGATATCAAAATTGCTGTCTGCCAGGTGATC
GCTGATGTACTGACAAGCCTCGCGTACCCGATTATCCATCGGTGGATGGAGCGACTCGTTAATCGCTTCC
ATGCGCCGCAGTAACAATTGCTCAAGCAGATTTATCGCCAGCAGCTCCGAATAGCGCCCTTCCCCTTGCC
CGGCGTTAATGATTTGCCCAAACAGGTCGCTGAAATGCGGCTGGTGCGCTTCATCCGGGCGAAAGAACCC
CGTATTGGCAAATATTGACGGCCAGTTAAGCCATTCATGCCAGTAGGCGCGCGGACGAAAGTAAACCCAC
TGGTGATACCATTCGCGAGCCTCCGGATGACGACCGTAGTGATGAATCTCTCCTGGCGGGAACAGCAAAA
TATCACCCGGTCGGCAAACAAATTCTCGTCCCTGATTTTTCACCACCCCCTGACCGCGAATGGTGAGATT
GAGAATATAACCTTTCATTCCCAGCGGTCGGTCGATAAAAAAATCGAGATAACCGTTGGCCTCAATCGGC
GTTAAACCCGCCACCAGATGGGCATTAAACGAGTATCCCGGCAGCAGGGGATCATTTTGCGCTTCAGCCA
TACTTTTCATACTCCCGCCATTCAGAG
Features (pLannotate 1.2.2; 14 found; start..end, strand, type, name):
      1..285     +  promoter       araBAD promoter: araBAD; promoter of the L-arabinose operon of E. coli; the araC regulatory gene is transcribed in the opposite direction (Guzman et al., 1995)
    328..351     +  CDS            Strep-Tag II: peptide that binds Strep-Tactin®, an engineered form of streptavidin
    382..927     +  CDS            MGMT (fragment): MGMT_HUMAN - Experimental evidence at protein level: Swiss-Prot protein existence level 1. Involved in the cellular defense against the biological effects of O6-methylguanine (O6-MeG) and O4-methylthymine (O4-MeT) in DNA. Repairs the methylated nucleobase in DNA by stoichiometrically transferring the methyl group to a cysteine residue in the enzyme. This is a suicide reaction: the enzyme is irreversibly inactivated. From Homo sapiens (Human).
   1033..1578    +  CDS            MGMT (fragment): MGMT_HUMAN - Experimental evidence at protein level: Swiss-Prot protein existence level 1. Involved in the cellular defense against the biological effects of O6-methylguanine (O6-MeG) and O4-methylthymine (O4-MeT) in DNA. Repairs the methylated nucleobase in DNA by stoichiometrically transferring the methyl group to a cysteine residue in the enzyme. This is a suicide reaction: the enzyme is irreversibly inactivated. From Homo sapiens (Human).
   1585..2061    +  CDS            ecDHFR: E. coli dihydrofolate reductase; folA
   2219..2334    +  ncRNA          5S rRNA: Accession: RF00001 - 5S ribosomal RNA
   2338..2424    +  terminator     rrnB T1 terminator: Escherichia coli rrnB; transcription terminator T1 from the E. coli rrnB gene
   2516..2543    +  terminator     rrnB T2 terminator: transcription terminator T2 from the E. coli rrnB gene
   2562..2653    +  promoter       AmpR promoter: bla
   2654..3514    +  CDS            AmpR: β-lactamase; bla; confers resistance to ampicillin, carbenicillin, and related antibiotics
   3685..4273    +  rep_origin     ori: high-copy-number ColE1/pMB1/pBR322/pUC origin of replication
   4459..4599    -  misc_feature   bom: basis of mobility region from pBR322
   4701..4741    -  CDS            rop (fragment): Rop protein, which maintains plasmids at low copy number; rop
   4863..5741    -  CDS            araC: L-arabinose regulatory protein; araC
