[The description below was written by a language model from this plasmid's Addgene catalogue record and pLannotate feature annotations shown in this document.]
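Description:
pBAD-MTX_Snifit is a bacterial expression plasmid of about 5.8 kb built on the pBAD backbone, made to produce the protein scaffold of a semisynthetic FRET biosensor for methotrexate. It replicates in E. coli from a ColE1/pMB1-type origin (catalogued as high copy; a pBR322 bom site and only a fragment of rop remain) and is selected with ampicillin through the bla gene. Expression is driven by the araBAD promoter, with the divergently transcribed araC regulator carried on the same plasmid. Transcription is therefore induced by L-arabinose and kept low in its absence. The rrnB T1 and T2 terminators, preceded by a 5S rRNA segment, close the expression unit.

The synthetic insert encodes a single fusion protein described in the record as SNAP–Pro30–CLIP–DHFR. The two features annotated as human MGMT fragments correspond to SNAP-tag and CLIP-tag, both engineered derivatives of O6-alkylguanine-DNA alkyltransferase that covalently self-label with distinct synthetic substrates. The gap between them is consistent with the polyproline (Pro30) spacer. E. coli dihydrofolate reductase follows as the methotrexate-binding domain and carries the R44L and H45Q substitutions. A Strep-tag II sits at the N terminus, and a C-terminal His-tag is listed in the catalogue but not called in the feature tables; the pair would suit tandem affinity purification.

In the Snifit design, the purified protein is labelled with two fluorophores, one attached to a tethered ligand. Free analyte competes with this ligand for the binding domain, which changes the FRET ratio. The record calls this construct the control Snifit-MTX sensor, used in work on increasing the dynamic range of ratiometric sensors. The depositor and sequencing-derived records carry identical annotations and differ by one nucleotide in length.
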