Addgene plasmid #119043: pBAD-MTX_Snifit
Purpose: Plasmid encoding the bacterial expression of the control Snifit-MTX (FRET semi-synthetic biosensor)
Depositing lab: Kai Johnsson. Depositing organization: Swiss Federal Institute of Technology (EPFL). Publication: A General Strategy for the Semisynthesis of Ratiometric Fluorescent Sensor Proteins with Increased Dynamic Range. Xue L, Prifti E, Johnsson K. J Am Chem Soc. 2016 Apr 27;138(16):5258-61. doi: 10.1021/jacs.6b03034. Epub 2016 Apr 15. PubMed 27071001.
Backbone
  Vector backbone: pBAD
  Backbone manufacturer: ThermoFisher Scientific
  Backbone size w/o insert (bp): 4100
  Total vector size (bp): 5768
  Vector type: Bacterial Expression
Growth in bacteria
  Bacterial resistance: Ampicillin, 100 μg/mL
  Growth temperature: 37°C
  Growth strain: DH5alpha
  Copy number: High Copy
Gene/Insert
  Gene/Insert name: MTX_Snifit (alt name: pBAD-SNAP_Pro30_CLIP_DHFR R44L H45Q)
  Species: Synthetic
  Insert size (bp): 1251
  Mutation: R44L H45Q
  Promoter: pBAD
  Tag / fusion protein: Strep-tag (N terminal on insert); His-tag (C terminal on insert)
  Cloning method: Gibson Cloning
  Sequencing primers: 5′ pBAD_FP; 3′ pTI2-1-2
Terms and licenses: Academic/Nonprofit Terms; Industry Terms: Not Available to Industry
How to cite: pBAD-MTX_Snifit was a gift from Kai Johnsson (Addgene plasmid # 119043 ; http://n2t.net/addgene:119043 ; RRID:Addgene_119043)
